Addgene plasmid #140388: pJBL718
Purpose: Expresses MobR-regulated 3WJdB RNA aptamer driven by T7 promoter with the mobO sequence 5BP downstream from the promoter
Depositing lab: Julius Lucks. Depositing organization: Northwestern University. Publication: Cell-free biosensors for rapid detection of water contaminants. Jung JK, Alam KK, Verosloff MS, Capdevila DA, Desmau M, Clauer PR, Lee JW, Nguyen PQ, Pasten PA, Matiasek SJ, Gaillard JF, Giedroc DP, Collins JJ, Lucks JB. Nat Biotechnol. 2020 Jul 6. pii: 10.1038/s41587-020-0571-7. doi: 10.1038/s41587-020-0571-7. PubMed 32632301.
Backbone
  Vector backbone: pUC19
  Vector type: Synthetic Biology
Growth in bacteria
  Bacterial resistance: Ampicillin, 100 μg/mL
  Growth temperature: 37°C
  Growth strain: DH5alpha
  Copy number: High Copy
Gene/Insert
  Gene/Insert name: T7-mobO-3WJdB-T
  Species: Synthetic
  Cloning method: Gibson Cloning
Terms and licenses: Academic/Nonprofit Terms; Industry Terms: Not Available to Industry
How to cite: pJBL718 was a gift from Julius Lucks (Addgene plasmid # 140388 ; http://n2t.net/addgene:140388 ; RRID:Addgene_140388)
