[The description below was written by a language model from this plasmid's Addgene catalogue record and pLannotate feature annotations shown in this document.]
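Description:
pJBL718 is a small (about 2.9 kb) synthetic-biology plasmid built on the pUC19 backbone and serving as a DNA template for a transcription-based biosensor. It is propagated in E. coli at high copy number from the ColE1/pUC-type origin and selected with ampicillin through the β-lactamase gene and its native promoter. The annotation also picks up the usual pUC remnants: fragments of lacZα, the multiple cloning site, the lac promoter, lac operator and CAP binding site. It also lists short fragments called as rop, bom, lacI and an RSF origin. These are partial matches within backbone sequence rather than functional modules.

The payload, inserted by Gibson assembly, is a compact synthetic transcription unit named T7-mobO-3WJdB-T. A bacteriophage T7 promoter drives transcription of 3WJdB, an RNA aptamer whose name indicates a three-way junction dimeric Broccoli design that fluoresces on binding its dye ligand, and a T7 terminator closes the unit. The feature table annotates the promoter and terminator, roughly 180 nt apart on the minus strand. It does not label the mobO operator or the aptamer between them, so these are known only from the catalogue entry. According to the record, the mobO operator lies 5 bp downstream of the promoter. There, the MobR repressor can bind and block T7 RNA polymerase, and release of the repressor would permit aptamer synthesis and give a direct RNA-level fluorescent readout with no translation step. MobR itself is not encoded on this plasmid and must be supplied separately. The associated work concerns cell-free biosensors for rapid detection of water contaminants, so the construct is most likely used as the reporter template in in vitro transcription reactions. The record does not state which ligand MobR responds to.
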