Features (pLannotate 1.2.2; 14 found; start..end, strand, type, name):
    758..1618    -  CDS            AmpR: β-lactamase; bla; confers resistance to ampicillin, carbenicillin, and related antibiotics
   1619..1723    -  promoter       AmpR promoter: bla
   1818..1853    +  CDS            rop (fragment): Rop protein, which maintains plasmids at low copy number; rop
   1955..2054    +  misc_feature   bom (fragment): basis of mobility region from pBR322
   2060..2217    -  CDS            lacZα (fragment): LacZα fragment of β-galactosidase; lacZ fragment
   2239..2285    -  terminator     T7 terminator: transcription terminator for bacteriophage T7 RNA polymerase
   2462..2480    -  promoter       T7 promoter: promoter for bacteriophage T7 RNA polymerase
   2481..2510    +  misc_feature   MCS (fragment): pUC18/19 multiple cloning site
   2547..2563    -  protein_bind   lac operator: The lac repressor binds to the lac operator to inhibit transcription in E. coli. This inhibition can be relieved by adding lactose or isopropyl-β-D-thiogalactopyranoside (IPTG). lac repressor encoded by lacI
   2571..2601    -  promoter       lac promoter: promoter for the E. coli lac operon
   2616..2637    -  protein_bind   CAP binding site: CAP binding activates transcription in the presence of cAMP. E. coli catabolite activator protein
   2650..2742    -  CDS            lacI (fragment): lac repressor; lacI; The lac repressor binds to the lac operator to inhibit transcription in E. coli. This inhibition can be relieved by adding lactose or isopropyl-β-D-thiogalactopyranoside (IPTG).
   2744..2877    -  rep_origin     RSF ori (fragment): Plasmids containing the RSF 1030 origin of replication can be propagated in E. coli cells that contain additional plasmids with compatible origins.
   2925..587     -  rep_origin     ori (across the origin): high-copy-number ColE1/pMB1/pBR322/pUC origin of replication
>Addgene plasmid #140388 | pJBL718 | addgene full sequence | sequence record 297945 | Addgene NGS Result
TCCATAGGCTCCGCCCCCCTGACGAGCATCACAAAAATCGACGCTCAAGTCAGAGGTGGCGAAACCCGAC
AGGACTATAAAGATACCAGGCGTTTCCCCCTGGAAGCTCCCTCGTGCGCTCTCCTGTTCCGACCCTGCCG
CTTACCGGATACCTGTCCGCCTTTCTCCCTTCGGGAAGCGTGGCGCTTTCTCATAGCTCACGCTGTAGGT
ATCTCAGTTCGGTGTAGGTCGTTCGCTCCAAGCTGGGCTGTGTGCACGAACCCCCCGTTCAGCCCGACCG
CTGCGCCTTATCCGGTAACTATCGTCTTGAGTCCAACCCGGTAAGACACGACTTATCGCCACTGGCAGCA
GCCACTGGTAACAGGATTAGCAGAGCGAGGTATGTAGGCGGTGCTACAGAGTTCTTGAAGTGGTGGCCTA
ACTACGGCTACACTAGAAGAACAGTATTTGGTATCTGCGCTCTGCTGAAGCCAGTTACCTTCGGAAAAAG
AGTTGGTAGCTCTTGATCCGGCAAACAAACCACCGCTGGTAGCGGTGGTTTTTTTGTTTGCAAGCAGCAG
ATTACGCGCAGAAAAAAAGGATCTCAAGAAGATCCTTTGATCTTTTCTACGGGGTCTGACGCTCAGTGGA
ACGAAAACTCACGTTAAGGGATTTTGGTCATGAGATTATCAAAAAGGATCTTCACCTAGATCCTTTTAAA
TTAAAAATGAAGTTTTAAATCAATCTAAAGTATATATGAGTAAACTTGGTCTGACAGTTACCAATGCTTA
ATCAGTGAGGCACCTATCTCAGCGATCTGTCTATTTCGTTCATCCATAGTTGCCTGACTCCCCGTCGTGT
AGATAACTACGATACGGGAGGGCTTACCATCTGGCCCCAGTGCTGCAATGATACCGCGAGACCCACGCTC
ACCGGCTCCAGATTTATCAGCAATAAACCAGCCAGCCGGAAGGGCCGAGCGCAGAAGTGGTCCTGCAACT
TTATCCGCCTCCATCCAGTCTATTAATTGTTGCCGGGAAGCTAGAGTAAGTAGTTCGCCAGTTAATAGTT
TGCGCAACGTTGTTGCCATTGCTACAGGCATCGTGGTGTCACGCTCGTCGTTTGGTATGGCTTCATTCAG
CTCCGGTTCCCAACGATCAAGGCGAGTTACATGATCCCCCATGTTGTGCAAAAAAGCGGTTAGCTCCTTC
GGTCCTCCGATCGTTGTCAGAAGTAAGTTGGCCGCAGTGTTATCACTCATGGTTATGGCAGCACTGCATA
ATTCTCTTACTGTCATGCCATCCGTAAGATGCTTTTCTGTGACTGGTGAGTACTCAACCAAGTCATTCTG
AGAATAGTGTATGCGGCGACCGAGTTGCTCTTGCCCGGCGTCAATACGGGATAATACCGCGCCACATAGC
AGAACTTTAAAAGTGCTCATCATTGGAAAACGTTCTTCGGGGCGAAAACTCTCAAGGATCTTACCGCTGT
TGAGATCCAGTTCGATGTAACCCACTCGTGCACCCAACTGATCTTCAGCATCTTTTACTTTCACCAGCGT
TTCTGGGTGAGCAAAAACAGGAAGGCAAAATGCCGCAAAAAAGGGAATAAGGGCGACACGGAAATGTTGA
ATACTCATACTCTTCCTTTTTCAATATTATTGAAGCATTTATCAGGGTTATTGTCTCATGAGCGGATACA
TATTTGAATGTATTTAGAAAAATAAACAAATAGGGGTTCCGCGCACATTTCCCCGAAAAGTGCCACCTGA
CGTCTAAGAAACCATTATTATCATGACATTAACCTATAAAAATAGGCGTATCACGAGGCCCTTTCGTCTC
GCGCGTTTCGGTGATGACGGTGAAAACCTCTGACACATGCAGCTCCCGGAGACGGTCACAGCTTGTCTGT
AAGCGGATGCCGGGAGCAGACAAGCCCGTCAGGGCGCGTCAGCGGGTGTTGGCGGGTGTCGGGGCTGGCT
TAACTATGCGGCATCAGAGCAGATTGTACTGAGAGTGCACCATATGCGGTGTGAAATACCGCACAGATGC
GTAAGGAGAAAATACCGCATCAGGCGCCATTCGCCATTCAGGCTGCGCAACTGTTGGGAAGGGCGATCGG
TGCGGGCCTCTTCGCTATTACGCCAGCTGGCGAAAGGGGGATGTGCTGCAAGGCGATTAAGTTGGGTAAC
GCCAGGGTTTTCCCAGTCACGACGTTGTAAAACGACGGCCAGTGAATTCGAGCTCGGTACCCGGGGATCA
AAAAACCCCTCAAGACCCGTTTAGAGGCCCCAAGGGGTTATGCTACCCACATACACATGGCAAGAGCCCA
CACTCTACTCGACAGATACGAATATCTGGACCCGACCGTCTCTTGCCATGAATGATCCGAGCCCACACTC
TACTCGACAGATACGAATATCTGGACCCGACCGTCTCGGATCATCAGAGTATGTGGGTCAGTCCGCACAC
AAATAGTACCTCCTATAGTGAGTCGTATTATCTAGAGTCGACCTGCAGGCATGCAAGCTTGGCGTAATCA
TGGTCATAGCTGTTTCCTGTGTGAAATTGTTATCCGCTCACAATTCCACACAACATACGAGCCGGAAGCA
TAAAGTGTAAAGCCTGGGGTGCCTAATGAGTGAGCTAACTCACATTAATTGCGTTGCGCTCACTGCCCGC
TTTCCAGTCGGGAAACCTGTCGTGCCAGCTGCATTAATGAATCGGCCAACGCGCGGGGAGAGGCGGTTTG
CGTATTGGGCGCTCTTCCGCTTCCTCGCTCACTGACTCGCTGCGCTCGGTCGTTCGGCTGCGGCGAGCGG
TATCAGCTCACTCAAAGGCGGTAATACGGTTATCCACAGAATCAGGGGATAACGCAGGAAAGAACATGTG
AGCAAAAGGCCAGCAAAAGGCCAGGAACCGTAAAAAGGCCGCGTTGCTGGCGTTTT
